>Addgene plasmid #120568 | pLEX-FHH-Empty Vector-IRES-Puro | addgene full sequence | sequence record 234152 | Addgene NGS Result
TGGAAGGGCTAATTCACTCCCAAAGAAGACAAGATATCCTTGATCTGTGGATCTACCACACACAAGGCTA
CTTCCCTGATTAGCAGAACTACACACCAGGGCCAGGGGTCAGATATCCACTGACCTTTGGATGGTGCTAC
AAGCTAGTACCAGTTGAGCCAGATAAGGTAGAAGAGGCCAATAAAGGAGAGAACACCAGCTTGTTACACC
CTGTGAGCCTGCATGGGATGGATGACCCGGAGAGAGAAGTGTTAGAGTGGAGGTTTGACAGCCGCCTAGC
ATTTCATCACGTGGCCCGAGAGCTGCATCCGGAGTACTTCAAGAACTGCTGATATCGAGCTTGCTACAAG
GGACTTTCCGCTGGGGACTTTCCAGGGAGGCGTGGCCTGGGCGGGACTGGGGAGTGGCGAGCCCTCAGAT
CCTGCATATAAGCAGCTGCTTTTTGCCTGTACTGGGTCTCTCTGGTTAGACCAGATCTGAGCCTGGGAGC
TCTCTGGCTAACTAGGGAACCCACTGCTTAAGCCTCAATAAAGCTTGCCTTGAGTGCTTCAAGTAGTGTG
TGCCCGTCTGTTGTGTGACTCTGGTAACTAGAGATCCCTCAGACCCTTTTAGTCAGTGTGGAAAATCTCT
AGCAGTGGCGCCCGAACAGGGACTTGAAAGCGAAAGGGAAACCAGAGGAGCTCTCTCGACGCAGGACTCG
GCTTGCTGAAGCGCGCACGGCAAGAGGCGAGGGGCGGCGACTGGTGAGTACGCCAAAAATTTTGACTAGC
GGAGGCTAGAAGGAGAGAGATGGGTGCGAGAGCGTCAGTATTAAGCGGGGGAGAATTAGATCGCGATGGG
AAAAAATTCGGTTAAGGCCAGGGGGAAAGAAAAAATATAAATTAAAACATATAGTATGGGCAAGCAGGGA
GCTAGAACGATTCGCAGTTAATCCTGGCCTGTTAGAAACATCAGAAGGCTGTAGACAAATACTGGGACAG
CTACAACCATCCCTTCAGACAGGATCAGAAGAACTTAGATCATTATATAATACAGTAGCAACCCTCTATT
GTGTGCATCAAAGGATAGAGATAAAAGACACCAAGGAAGCTTTAGACAAGATAGAGGAAGAGCAAAACAA
AAGTAAGACCACCGCACAGCAAGCGGCCGGCCGCTGATCTTCAGACCTGGAGGAGGAGATATGAGGGACA
ATTGGAGAAGTGAATTATATAAATATAAAGTAGTAAAAATTGAACCATTAGGAGTAGCACCCACCAAGGC
AAAGAGAAGAGTGGTGCAGAGAGAAAAAAGAGCAGTGGGAATAGGAGCTTTGTTCCTTGGGTTCTTGGGA
GCAGCAGGAAGCACTATGGGCGCAGCGTCAATGACGCTGACGGTACAGGCCAGACAATTATTGTCTGGTA
TAGTGCAGCAGCAGAACAATTTGCTGAGGGCTATTGAGGCGCAACAGCATCTGTTGCAACTCACAGTCTG
GGGCATCAAGCAGCTCCAGGCAAGAATCCTGGCTGTGGAAAGATACCTAAAGGATCAACAGCTCCTGGGG
ATTTGGGGTTGCTCTGGAAAACTCATTTGCACCACTGCTGTGCCTTGGAATGCTAGTTGGAGTAATAAAT
CTCTGGAACAGATTTGGAATCACACGACCTGGATGGAGTGGGACAGAGAAATTAACAATTACACAAGCTT
AATACACTCCTTAATTGAAGAATCGCAAAACCAGCAAGAAAAGAATGAACAAGAATTATTGGAATTAGAT
AAATGGGCAAGTTTGTGGAATTGGTTTAACATAACAAATTGGCTGTGGTATATAAAATTATTCATAATGA
TAGTAGGAGGCTTGGTAGGTTTAAGAATAGTTTTTGCTGTACTTTCTATAGTGAATAGAGTTAGGCAGGG
ATATTCACCATTATCGTTTCAGACCCACCTCCCAACCCCGAGGGGACCCGACAGGCCCGAAGGAATAGAA
GAAGAAGGTGGAGAGAGAGACAGAGACAGATCCATTCGATTAGTGAACGGATCGGCACTGCGTGCGCCAA
TTCTGCAGACAAATGGCAGTATTCATCCACAATTTTAAAAGAAAAGGGGGGATTGGGGGGTACAGTGCAG
GGGAAAGAATAGTAGACATAATAGCAACAGACATACAAACTAAAGAATTACAAAAACAAATTACAAAAAT
TCAAAATTTTCGGGTTTATTACAGGGACAGCAGAGATCCAGTTTGGTTAGTACCGGGCCCGCTCTAGTCC
GGAATCAGTCCTGCTCCTCGGCCACGAAGTGCACGCAGTTGCCGGCCGGGTCGCGCAGGGCGAACTCCCG
CCCCCACGGCTGCTCGCCGATCTCGGTCATGGCCGGCCCGGAGGCGTCCCGGAAGTTCGTGGACACGACC
TCCGACCACTCGGCGTACAGCTCGTCCAGGCCGCGCACCCACACCCAGGCCAGGGTGTTGTCCGGCACCA
CCTGGTCCTGGACCGCGCTGATGAACAGGGTCACGTCGTCCCGGACCACACCGGCGAAGTCGTCCTCCAC
GAAGTCCCGGGAGAACCCGAGCCGGTCGGTCCAGAACTCGACCGCTCCGGCGACGTCGCGCGCGGTGAGC
ACCGGAACGGCACTGGTCAACTTGGCCATGGTGGCCCTCCTATAGTGAGTCGTATTATACTATGCCGATA
TACTATGCCGATGATTAATTGTCAACACGTGCTGCAGGTCCGAGGTTCTAGACGTATTACCGCCATGCAT
TAGTTATTAATAGTAATCAATTACGGGGTCATTAGTTCATAGCCCATATATGGAGTTCCGCGTTACATAA
CTTACGGTAAATGGCCCGCCTGGCTGACCGCCCAACGACCCCCGCCCATTGACGTCAATAATGACGTATG
TTCCCATAGTAACGCCAATAGGGACTTTCCATTGACGTCAATGGGTGGAGTATTTACGGTAAACTGCCCA
CTTGGCAGTACATCAAGTGTATCATATGCCAAGTACGCCCCCTATTGACGTCAATGACGGTAAATGGCCC
GCCTGGCATTATGCCCAGTACATGACCTTATGGGACTTTCCTACTTGGCAGTACATCTACGTATTAGTCA
TCGCTATTACCATGGTGATGCGGTTTTGGCAGTACATCAATGGGCGTGGATAGCGGTTTGACTCACGGGG
ATTTCCAAGTCTCCACCCCATTGACGTCAATGGGAGTTTGTTTTGGCACCAAAATCAACGGGACTTTCCA
AAATGTCGTAACAACTCCGCCCCATTGACGCAAATGGGCGGTAGGCGTGTACGGTGGGAGGTCTATATAA
GCAGAGCTCGTTTAGTGAACCGTCAGATCGCCTGGAGACGCCATCCACGCTGTTTTGACCTCCATAGAAG
ACACCGACTCTACTAGAGGATCTACCATGGATTATAAAGATGACGACGATAAAGCAGGTTACCCATACGA
TGTGCCTGACTATGCTGCAGGTTCACATCATCACCACCATCATGGATCCACTAGTCCAGTGTGGTGGAAT
TCTGCAGATATCCAGCACAGTGGCGGCCGCTCGAGTCTAGAGGGCCCGACGCGTCTGGCCACCGGTCGCC
CCTCTCCCTCCCCCCCCCCTAACGTTACTGGCCGAAGCCGCTTGGAATAAGGCCGGTGTGCGTTTGTCTA
TATGTTATTTTCCACCATATTGCCGTCTTTTGGCAATGTGAGGGCCCGGAAACCTGGCCCTGTCTTCTTG
ACGAGCATTCCTAGGGGTCTTTCCCCTCTCGCCAAAGGAATGCAAGGTCTGTTGAATGTCGTGAAGGAAG
CAGTTCCTCTGGAAGCTTCTTGAAGACAAACAACGTCTGTAGCGACCCTTTGCAGGCAGCGGAACCCCCC
ACCTGGCGACAGGTGCCTCTGCGGCCAAAAGCCACGTGTATAAGATACACCTGCAAAGGCGGCACAACCC
CAGTGCCACGTTGTGAGTTGGATAGTTGTGGAAAGAGTCAAATGGCTCTCCTCAAGCGTATTCAACAAGG
GGCTGAAGGATGCCCAGAAGGTACCCCATTGTATGGGATCTGATCTGGGGCCTCGGTGCACATGCTTTAC
ATGTGTTTAGTCGAGGTTAAAAAAACGTCTAGGCCCCCCGAACCACGGGGACGTGGTTTTCCTTTGAAAA
ACACGATAATACCATGGCCACCGAGTACAAGCCCACGGTGCGCCTCGCCACCCGCGACGACGTCCCCCGG
GCCGTACGCACCCTCGCCGCCGCGTTCGCCGACTACCCCGCCACGCGCCACACCGTCGACCCGGACCGCC
ACATCGAGCGGGTCACCGAGCTGCAAGAACTCTTCCTCACGCGCGTCGGGCTCGACATCGGCAAGGTGTG
GGTCGCGGACGACGGCGCCGCGGTGGCGGTCTGGACCACGCCGGAGAGCGTCGAAGCGGGGGCGGTGTTC
GCCGAGATCGGCTCGCGCATGGCCGAGTTGAGCGGTTCCCGGCTGGCCGCGCAGCAACAGATGGAAGGCC
TCCTGGCGCCGCACCGGCCCAAGGAGCCCGCGTGGTTCCTGGCCACCGTCGGCGTCTCGCCCGACCACCA
GGGCAAGGGTCTGGGCAGCGCCGTCGTGCTCCCCGGAGTGGAGGCGGCCGAGCGCGCTGGGGTGCCCGCC
TTCCTGGAGACCTCCGCGCCCCGCAACCTCCCCTTCTACGAGCGGCTCGGCTTCACCGTCACCGCCGACG
TCGAGGTGCCCGAAGGACCGCGCACCTGGTGCATGACCCGCAAGCCCGGTGCCTGAGTTAACAATCAACC
TCTGGATTACAAAATTTGTGAAAGATTGACTGGTATTCTTAACTATGTTGCTCCTTTTACGCTATGTGGA
TACGCTGCTTTAATGCCTTTGTATCATGCTATTGCTTCCCGTATGGCTTTCATTTTCTCCTCCTTGTATA
AATCCTGGTTGCTGTCTCTTTATGAGGAGTTGTGGCCCGTTGTCAGGCAACGTGGCGTGGTGTGCACTGT
GTTTGCTGACGCAACCCCCACTGGTTGGGGCATTGCCACCACCTGTCAGCTCCTTTCCGGGACTTTCGCT
TTCCCCCTCCCTATTGCCACGGCGGAACTCATCGCCGCCTGCCTTGCCCGCTGCTGGACAGGGGCTCGGC
TGTTGGGCACTGACAATTCCGTGGTGTTGTCGGGGAAGCTGACGTCCTTTCCATGGCTGCTCGCCTGTGT
TGCCACCTGGATTCTGCGCGGGACGTCCTTCTGCTACGTCCCTTCGGCCCTCAATCCAGCGGACCTTCCT
TCCCGCGGCCTGCTGCCGGCTCTGCGGCCTCTTCCGCGTCTTCGCCTTCGCCCTCAGACGAGTCGGATCT
CCCTTTGGGCCGCCTCCCCGCCTGGAATTAATTCTGCAGTCGAGACCTAGAAAAACATGGAGCAATCACA
AGTAGCAATACAGCAGCTACCAATGCTGATTGTGCCTGGCTAGAAGCACAAGAGGAGGAGGAGGTGGGTT
TTCCAGTCACACCTCAGGTACCTTTAAGACCAATGACTTACAAGGCAGCTGTAGATCTTAGCCACTTTTT
AAAAGAAAAGAGGGGACTGGAAGGGCTAATTCACTCCCAACGAAGACAAGATCTGCTTTTTGCTTGTACT
GGGTCTCTCTGGTTAGACCAGATCTGAGCCTGGGAGCTCTCTGGCTAACTAGGGAACCCACTGCTTAAGC
CTCAATAAAGCTTGCCTTGAGTGCTTCAAGTAGTGTGTGCCCGTCTGTTGTGTGACTCTGGTAACTAGAG
ATCCCTCAGACCCTTTTAGTCAGTGTGGAAAATCTCTAGCAGTAGTAGTTCATGTCATCTTATTATTCAG
TATTTATAACTTGCAAAGAAATGAATATCAGAGAGTGAGAGGCCTTGACATTGTTTAAACCCGCTGATCA
GCCTCGACTGTGCCTTCTAGTTGCCAGCCATCTGTTGTTTGCCCCTCCCCCGTGCCTTCCTTGACCCTGG
AAGGTGCCACTCCCACTGTCCTTTCCTAATAAAATGAGGAAATTGCATCGCATTGTCTGAGTAGGTGTCA
TTCTATTCTGGGGGGTGGGGTGGGGCAGGACAGCAAGGGGGAGGATTGGGAAGACAATAGCAGGCATGCT
GGGGATGCGGTGGGCTCTATGGCTTCTGAGGCGGAAAGAACCAGCTGGGGCTCTAGGGGGTATCCCC
[124 nt withheld, positions 6158-6281]
C
[91 nt withheld, positions 6283-6373]
A
[49 nt withheld, positions 6375-6423]
CCTTTGACGTTGGAGTCCACGTTCTTT
[37 nt withheld, positions 6451-6487]
ACCCTATCTCGGTCTATTCTTTTGATTTATAAGGGATTTTGCCGATTTCGGCCTATTGGTTAAAAAATGA
GCTGATTTAACAAAAATTTAACGCGAATTAATTCTGTGGAATGTGTGTCAGTTAGGGTGTGGAAAGTCCC
CAGGCTCCCCAGCAGGCAGAAGTATGCAAAGCATGCATCTCAATTAGTCAGCAACCAGGTGTGGAAAGTC
CCCAGGCTCCCCAGCAGGCAGAAGTATGCAAAGCATGCATCTCAATTAGTCAGCAACCATAGTCCCGCCC
CTAACTCCGCCCATCCCGCCCCTAACTCCGCCCAGTTCCGCCCATTCTCCGCCCCATGGCTGACTAATTT
TTTTTATTTATGCAGAGGCCGAGGCCGCCTCTGCCTCTGAGCTATTCCAGAAGTAGTGAGGAGGCTTTTT
TGGAGGCCTAGGCTTTTGCAAAAAGCTCCCGGGAGCTTGTATATCCATTTTCGGATCTGATCAGCACGTG
ATGAAAAAGCCTGAACTCACCGCGACGTCTGTCGAGAAGTTTCTGATCGAAAAGTTCGACAGCGTCTCCG
ACCTGATGCAGCTCTCGGAGGGCGAAGAATCTCGTGCTTTCAGCTTCGATGTAGGAGGGCGTGGATATGT
CCTGCGGGTAAATAGCTGCGCCGATGGTTTCTACAAAGATCGTTATGTTTATCGGCACTTTGCATCGGCC
GCGCTCCCGATTCCGGAAGTGCTTGACATTGGGGAATTCAGCGAGAGCCTGACCTATTGCATCTCCCGCC
GTGCACAGGGTGTCACGTTGCAAGACCTGCCTGAAACCGAACTGCCCGCTGTTCTGCAGCCGGTCGCGGA
GGCCATGGATGCGATCGCTGCGGCCGATCTTAGCCAGACGAGCGGGTTCGGCCCATTCGGACCGCAAGGA
ATCGGTCAATACACTACATGGCGTGATTTCATATGCGCGATTGCTGATCCCCATGTGTATCACTGGCAAA
CTGTGATGGACGACACCGTCAGTGCGTCCGTCGCGCAGGCTCTCGATGAGCTGATGCTTTGGGCCGAGGA
CTGCCCCGAAGTCCGGCACCTCGTGCACGCGGATTTCGGCTCCAACAATGTCCTGACGGACAATGGCCGC
ATAACAGCGGTCATTGACTGGAGCGAGGCGATGTTCGGGGATTCCCAATACGAGGTCGCCAACATCTTCT
TCTGGAGGCCGTGGTTGGCTTGTATGGAGCAGCAGACGCGCTACTTCGAGCGGAGGCATCCGGAGCTTGC
AGGATCGCCGCGGCTCCGGGCGTATATGCTCCGCATTGGTCTTGACCAACTCTATCAGAGCTTGGTTGAC
GGCAATTTCGATGATGCAGCTTGGGCGCAGGGTCGATGCGACGCAATCGTCCGATCCGGAGCCGGGACTG
TCGGGCGTACACAAATCGCCCGCAGAAGCGCGGCCGTCTGGACCGATGGCTGTGTAGAAGTACTCGCCGA
TAGTGGAAACCGACGCCCCAGCACTCGTCCGAGGGCAAAGGAATAGCACGTGCTACGAGATTTCGATTCC
ACCGCCGCCTTCTATGAAAGGTTGGGCTTCGGAATCGTTTTCCGGGACGCCGGCTGGATGATCCTCCAGC
GCGGGGATCTCATGCTGGAGTTCTTCGCCCACCCCAACTTGTTTATTGCAGCTTATAATGGTTACAAATA
AAGCAATAGCATCACAAATTTCACAAATAAAGCATTTTTTTCACTGCATTCTAGTTGTGGTTTGTCCAAA
CTCATCAATGTATCTTATCATGTCTGTATACCGTCGACCTCTAGCTAGAGCTTGGCGTAATCATGGTCAT
AGCTGTTTCCTGTGTGAAATTGTTATCCGCTCACAATTCCACACAACATACGAGCCGGAAGCATAAAGTG
TAAAGCCTGGGGTGCCTAATGAGTGAGCTAACTCACATTAATTGCGTTGCGCTCACTGCCCGCTTTCCAG
TCGGGAAACCTGTCGTGCCAGCTGCATTAATGAATCGGCCAACGCGCGGGGAGAGGCGGTTTGCGTATTG
GGCGCTCTTCCGCTTCCTCGCTCACTGACTCGCTGCGCTCGGTCGTTCGGCTGCGGCGAGCGGTATCAGC
TCACTCAAAGGCGGTAATACGGTTATCCACAGAATCAGGGGATAACGCAGGAAAGAACATGTGAGCAAAA
GGCCAGCAAAAGGCCAGGAACCGTAAAAAGGCCGCGTTGCTGGCGTTTTTCCATAGGCTCCGCCCCCCTG
ACGAGCATCACAAAAATCGACGCTCAAGTCAGAGGTGGCGAAACCCGACAGGACTATAAAGATACCAGGC
GTTTCCCCCTGGAAGCTCCCTCGTGCGCTCTCCTGTTCCGACCCTGCCGCTTACCGGATACCTGTCCGCC
TTTCTCCCTTCGGGAAGCGTGGCGCTTTCTCATAGCTCACGCTGTAGGTATCTCAGTTCGGTGTAGGTCG
TTCGCTCCAAGCTGGGCTGTGTGCACGAACCCCCCGTTCAGCCCGACCGCTGCGCCTTATCCGGTAACTA
TCGTCTTGAGTCCAACCCGGTAAGACACGACTTATCGCCACTGGCAGCAGCCACTGGTAACAGGATTAGC
AGAGCGAGGTATGTAGGCGGTGCTACAGAGTTCTTGAAGTGGTGGCCTAACTACGGCTACACTAGAAGAA
CAGTATTTGGTATCTGCGCTCTGCTGAAGCCAGTTACCTTCGGAAAAAGAGTTGGTAGCTCTTGATCCGG
CAAACAAACCACCGCTGGTAGCGGTGGTTTTTTTGTTTGCAAGCAGCAGATTACGCGCAGAAAAAAAGGA
TCTCAAGAAGATCCTTTGATCTTTTCTACGGGGTCTGACGCTCAGTGGAACGAAAACTCACGTTAAGGGA
TTTTGGTCATGAGATTATCAAAAAGGATCTTCACCTAGATCCTTTTAAATTAAAAATGAAGTTTTAAATC
AATCTAAAGTATATATGAGTAAACTTGGTCTGACAGTTACCAATGCTTAATCAGTGAGGCACCTATCTCA
GCGATCTGTCTATTTCGTTCATCCATAGTTGCCTGACTCCCCGTCGTGTAGATAACTACGATACGGGAGG
GCTTACCATCTGGCCCCAGTGCTGCAATGATACCGCGAGACCCACGCTCACCGGCTCCAGATTTATCAGC
AATAAACCAGCCAGCCGGAAGGGCCGAGCGCAGAAGTGGTCCTGCAACTTTATCCGCCTCCATCCAGTCT
ATTAATTGTTGCCGGGAAGCTAGAGTAAGTAGTTCGCCAGTTAATAGTTTGCGCAACGTTGTTGCCATTG
CTACAGGCATCGTGGTGTCACGCTCGTCGTTTGGTATGGCTTCATTCAGCTCCGGTTCCCAACGATCAAG
GCGAGTTACATGATCCCCCATGTTGTGCAAAAAAGCGGTTAGCTCCTTCGGTCCTCCGATCGTTGTCAGA
AGTAAGTTGGCCGCAGTGTTATCACTCATGGTTATGGCAGCACTGCATAATTCTCTTACTGTCATGCCAT
CCGTAAGATGCTTTTCTGTGACTGGTGAGTACTCAACCAAGTCATTCTGAGAATAGTGTATGCGGCGACC
GAGTTGCTCTTGCCCGGCGTCAATACGGGATAATACCGCGCCACATAGCAGAACTTTAAAAGTGCTCATC
ATTGGAAAACGTTCTTCGGGGCGAAAACTCTCAAGGATCTTACCGCTGTTGAGATCCAGTTCGATGTAAC
CCACTCGTGCACCCAACTGATCTTCAGCATCTTTTACTTTCACCAGCGTTTCTGGGTGAGCAAAAACAGG
AAGGCAAAATGCCGCAAAAAAGGGAATAAGGGCGACACGGAAATGTTGAATACTCATACTCTTCCTTTTT
CAATATTATTGAAGCATTTATCAGGGTTATTGTCTCATGAGCGGATACATATTTGAATGTATTTAGAAAA
ATAAACAAATAGGGGTTCCGCGCACATTTCCCCGAAAAGTGCCACCTGACGTCGACGGATCGGGAGATCA
ACTTGTTTATTGCAGCTTATAATGGTTACAAATAAAGCAATAGCATCACAAATTTCACAAATAAAGCATT
TTTTTCACTGCATTCTAGTTGTGGTTTGTCCAAACTCATCAATGTATCTTATCATGTCTGGATCAACTGG
ATAACTCAAGCTAACCAAAATCATCCCAAACTTCCCACCCCATACCCTATTACCACTGCCAATTACCTGT
GGTTTCATTTACTCTAAACCTGTGATTCCTCTGAATTATTTTCATTTTAAAGAAATTGTATTTGTTAAAT
ATGTACTACAAACTTAGTAGT
Features (pLannotate 1.2.2; 33 found; start..end, strand, type, name):
    377..634     +  LTR            5' LTR (truncated): truncated 5' long terminal repeat (LTR) from HIV-1
    681..806     +  misc_feature   HIV-1 Ψ: packaging signal of human immunodeficiency virus type 1
    790..1128    +  CDS            HIV-1 gag (fragment): gag protein from human immunodeficiency virus 1; gag
   1303..1536    +  misc_feature   RRE: The Rev response element (RRE) of HIV-1 allows for Rev-dependent mRNA export from the nucleus to the cytoplasm.
   1913..2013    +  CDS            Rev (fragment): human immunodeficiency virus 1 (HIV-1) Rev protein; rev; enhances nuclear export of unspliced and incompletely spliced viral mRNAs
   2063..2180    +  misc_feature   cPPT/CTS: central polypurine tract and central termination sequence of HIV-1
   2245..2619    -  CDS            BleoR: antibiotic-binding protein; Sh ble from Streptoalloteichus hindustanus; confers resistance to bleomycin, phleomycin, and Zeocin™
   2639..2686    -  promoter       EM7 promoter: synthetic bacterial promoter&nbsp
   2791..3094    +  enhancer       CMV enhancer: human cytomegalovirus immediate early enhancer
   3095..3298    +  promoter       CMV promoter: human cytomegalovirus (CMV) immediate early promoter
   3389..3412    +  CDS            5xFLAG (fragment): five tandem FLAG® epitope tags
   3420..3445    +  CDS            3xHA (fragment): three tandem HA epitope tags
   3569..4141    +  misc_feature   IRES: internal ribosome entry site (IRES) of the encephalomyocarditis virus (EMCV)
   4150..4746    +  CDS            PuroR: puromycin N-acetyltransferase; pac from Streptomyces alboniger; confers resistance to puromycin
   4753..5341    +  misc_feature   WPRE: woodchuck hepatitis virus posttranscriptional regulatory element
   5358..5546    +  CDS            nef (fragment): NEF_HV1Z2 - Experimental evidence at protein level: Swiss-Prot protein existence level 1. Extracellular Nef protein targets CD4(+) T-lymphocytes for apoptosis by interacting with CXCR4 surface receptors. From Human immunodeficiency virus type 1 group M subtype D (isolate Z2/CDC-Z34) (HIV-1).
   5548..5781    +  LTR            3' LTR (ΔU3): self-inactivating 3' long terminal repeat (LTR) from HIV-1
   5888..6112    +  polyA_signal   bGH poly(A) signal: bovine growth hormone polyadenylation signal
   6116..6137    +  promoter       SV40 promoter (fragment): SV40 enhancer and early promoter
   6158..6586    +  rep_origin     f1 ori (sequence partly withheld): f1 bacteriophage origin of replication; arrow indicates direction of (+) strand synthesis
   6600..6929    +  promoter       SV40 promoter: SV40 enhancer and early promoter
   6978..8003    +  CDS            HygR: aminoglycoside phosphotransferase from E. coli; aph(4)-Ia; confers resistance to hygromycin
   8013..8138    +  CDS            ble (fragment): BLE_KLEPN - Experimental evidence at protein level: Swiss-Prot protein existence level 1. Binding protein with a strong affinity to the bleomycin family of antibiotics. Binds to CL990; an antimitotic-antibiotic compound. From Klebsiella pneumoniae.
   8133..8254    +  polyA_signal   SV40 poly(A) signal: SV40 polyadenylation signal
   8325..8347    -  protein_bind   lac operator (fragment): The lac repressor binds to the lac operator to inhibit transcription in E. coli. This inhibition can be relieved by adding lactose or isopropyl-β-D-thiogalactopyranoside (IPTG). lac repressor encoded by lacI
   8351..8381    -  promoter       lac promoter: promoter for the E. coli lac operon
   8396..8417    -  protein_bind   CAP binding site: CAP binding activates transcription in the presence of cAMP. E. coli catabolite activator protein
   8430..8522    -  CDS            lacI (fragment): lac repressor; lacI; The lac repressor binds to the lac operator to inhibit transcription in E. coli. This inhibition can be relieved by adding lactose or isopropyl-β-D-thiogalactopyranoside (IPTG).
   8705..9293    -  rep_origin     ori: high-copy-number ColE1/pMB1/pBR322/pUC origin of replication
   9464..10324   -  CDS            AmpR: β-lactamase; bla; confers resistance to ampicillin, carbenicillin, and related antibiotics
  10325..10429   -  promoter       AmpR promoter: bla
  10477..10611   +  polyA_signal   SV40 poly(A) signal: SV40 polyadenylation signal
  10778..329     +  CDS            nef (fragment) (across the origin): NEF_HV1BR - Experimental evidence at protein level: Swiss-Prot protein existence level 1. Extracellular Nef protein targets CD4(+) T-lymphocytes for apoptosis by interacting with CXCR4 surface receptors (PubMed:14990729). From Human immunodeficiency virus type 1 group M subtype B (isolate BRU/LAI) (HIV-1).
