[The description below was written by a language model from this plasmid's Addgene catalogue record and pLannotate feature annotations shown in this document.]
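Description:
pLEX-FHH-Empty Vector-IRES-Puro is an empty lentiviral mammalian expression backbone of 10,778 bp, built on the commercial pLEX vector, for cloning genes by restriction enzyme so that they carry an N-terminal tandem affinity purification tag (Flag-HA-6xHis). It is propagated in E. coli through a high-copy ColE1/pUC-type origin with ampicillin selection (AmpR under its own promoter), and an f1 origin is also present.

The transfer cassette is bounded by a truncated HIV-1 5' LTR and a self-inactivating ΔU3 3' LTR. It contains the Ψ packaging signal with an adjoining gag fragment, the Rev response element for Rev-dependent nuclear export of the genomic RNA, and the cPPT/CTS. Within this region, the CMV enhancer and promoter drive a transcript that begins with the tag. The annotation picks up short FLAG and HA matches, consistent with single copies, but does not annotate the His tag separately. The cloning position lies between the tag and an EMCV IRES, which allows cap-independent translation of the puromycin N-acetyltransferase gene from the same mRNA, so puromycin resistance is linked to expression of the tagged insert. A WPRE downstream enhances transcript expression.

The feature table also shows an EM7-driven bleomycin/Zeocin resistance gene in reverse orientation upstream of CMV, and outside the LTRs an SV40 promoter-hygromycin resistance cassette with an SV40 poly(A). The catalogue lists only puromycin as the selectable marker and does not describe a role for these.

The vector is suited to making stable, puromycin-selected mammalian cell lines that express epitope-tagged proteins for sequential affinity purification. The associated publication concerns the proximal proteome of oncogenic Ras.
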