Addgene plasmid #120568: pLEX-FHH-Empty Vector-IRES-Puro
Purpose: (Empty Backbone) For cloning genes with an N-terminal TAP tag [Flag-HA-6xHIS]
Depositing lab: Paul Khavari. Depositing organization: Stanford University. Publication: The Functional Proximal Proteome of Oncogenic Ras Includes mTORC2. Kovalski JR, Bhaduri A, Zehnder AM, Neela PH, Che Y, Wozniak GG, Khavari PA. Mol Cell. 2019 Jan 4. pii: S1097-2765(18)31031-1. doi: 10.1016/j.molcel.2018.12.001. PubMed 30639242.
Backbone
  Vector backbone: pLEX
  Backbone manufacturer: Thermo Scientific
  Backbone size (bp): 10778
  Vector type: Mammalian Expression, Lentiviral
  Promoter: CMV
  Selectable markers: Puromycin
  Tag / fusion protein: Flag-HA-6xHis (N terminal on backbone)
Growth in bacteria
  Bacterial resistance: Ampicillin, 100 μg/mL
  Growth temperature: 37°C
  Growth strain: NEB Stable
  Copy number: Unknown
Gene/Insert
  Cloning method: Restriction Enzyme
  Sequencing primers: 5′ CACCAAAATCAACGGGACTT; 3′ ATATAGACAAACGCACACCGGCCT
Terms and licenses: Academic/Nonprofit Terms; Industry Terms: Not Available to Industry
How to cite: pLEX-FHH-Empty Vector-IRES-Puro was a gift from Paul Khavari (Addgene plasmid # 120568 ; http://n2t.net/addgene:120568 ; RRID:Addgene_120568)
