>Addgene plasmid #120568 | pLEX-FHH-Empty Vector-IRES-Puro | depositor partial sequence | sequence record 228994 | pLEX Forward
TGGGAGGTCTATATAAGCAGAGCTCGTTTAGTGAACCGTCAGATCGCCTGGAGACGCCATCCACGCTGTT
TTGACCTCCATAGAAGACACCGACTCTACTAGAGGATCTA
