>Addgene plasmid #120568 | pLEX-FHH-Empty Vector-IRES-Puro | depositor partial sequence | sequence record 228995 | pLEX Reverse
GTAATCAATTACGGGGTCATTAGTTCATAGCCCATATATGGAGTTCCGCGTTACATAACTTACGGTAAAT
GGCCCGCCTGGCTGACCGCCCAACGACCCCCGCCCATTGACGTCAATAATGACGTATGTTCCCATAGTAA
CGCCAATAGGGACTTTCCATTGACGTCAATGGGTGGAGTATTTACGGTAAACTGCCCACTTGGCAGTACA
TCAAGTGTATCATATGCCAAGTACGCCCCCTATTGACGTCAATGACGGTAAATGGCCCGCCTGGCATTAT
GCCCAGTACATGACCTTATGGGACTTTCCTACTTGGCAGTACATCTACGTATTAGTCATCGCTATTACCA
TGGTGATGCGGTTTTGGCAGTACATCAATGGGCGTGGATAGCGGTTTGACTCACGGGGATTTCCAAGTCT
CCACCCCATTGACGTCAATGGGAGTTTGTTTTGGCACCAAAATCAACGGGACTTTCCAAAATGTCGTAAC
AACTCCGCCCCATTGACGCAAATGGGCGGTAGGCGTGTACGGTGGGAGGTCTATATAAGCAGAGCTCGTT
TAGTGAACCGTCAGATCGCCTGGAGACGCCATCCACGCTGTTTTGACCTCCATAGAAGACACCGACTCTA
CTAGAGGATCTACCATGGATTATAAAGATGACGACGATAAAGCAGGTTACCCATACGATGTGCCTGACTA
TGCTGCAGGTTCACATCATCACCACCATCATGGATCCACTAGTCCAGTGTGGTGGAATTCTGCAGATATC
CAGCACAGTGGCGGCCGCTCGAGTCTAGAGGGCCCGACGCGTCTGGCCACCGGTCGCC
